>Addgene plasmid #227964 | pENTR-AtmiR173aTS-B/c | addgene full sequence | sequence record 454830 | Addgene NGS Result
CTTTCCTGCGTTATCCCCTGATTCTGTGGATAACCGTATTACCGCCTTTGAGTGAGCTGATACCGCTCGC
CGCAGCCGAACGACCGAGCGCAGCGAGTCAGTGAGCGAGGAAGCGGAAGAGCGCCCAATACGCAAACCGC
CTCTCCCCGCGCGTTGGCCGATTCATTAATGCAGCTGGCACGACAGGTTTCCCGACTGGAAAGCGGGCAG
TGAGCGCAACGCAATTAATACGCGTACCGCTAGCCAGGAAGAGTTTGTAGAAACGCAAAAAGGCCATCCG
TCAGGATGGCCTTCTGCTTAGTTTGATGCCTGGCAGTTTATGGCGGGCGTCCTGCCCGCCACCCTCCGGG
CCGTTGCTTCACAACGTTCAAATCCGCTCCCGGCGGATTTGTCCTACTCAGGAGAGCGTTCACCGACAAA
CAACAGATAAAACGAAAGGCCCAGTCTTCCGACTGAGCCTTTCGTTTTATTTGATGCCTGGCAGTTCCCT
ACTCTCGCGTTAACGCTAGCATGGATGTTTTCCCAGTCACGACGTTGTAAAACGACGGCCAGTCTTAAGC
TCGGGCCCCAAATAATGATTTTATTTTGACTGATAGTGACCTGTTCGTTGCAACAAATTGATAAGCAATG
CTTTCTTATAATGCCAACTTTGTACAAGAAAGCTGGGTCGGCGCGCCCACCCTTAATGCCGATGAGACCG
TCGAGGTGCAGACTGGCTGTGTATAAGGGAGCCTGACATTTATATTCCCCAGAACATCAGGTTAATGGCG
TTTTTGATGTCATTTTCGCGGTGGCTGAGATCAGCCACTTCTTCCCCGATAACGGAAACCGGCACACTGG
CCATATCGGTGGTCATCATGCGCCAGCTTTCATCCCCGATATGCACCACCGGGTAAAGTTCACGGGAGAC
TTTATCTGACAGCAGACGTGCACTGGCCAGGGGGATCACCATCCGTCGGCCGGGCGTGTCAATAATATCA
CTCTGTACATCCACAAACAGACGATAACGGCTCTCTCTTTTATAGGTGTAAACCTTAAACTGCATTTCAC
CAGCCCCTGTTCTCGTCAGCAAAAGAGCCGTTCATTTCAATAAACCGGGCGACCTCAGCCATCCCTTCCT
GATTTTCCGCTTTCCAGCGTTCGGCACGCAGACGACGGGCTTCATTCTGCATGGTTGTGCTTACCAGACC
GGAGATATTGACATCATATATGCCTTGAGCAACTGATAGCTGTCGCTGTCAACTGTCACTGTAATACGCT
GCTTCATAGCATACCTCTTTTTGACATACTTCGGGTATACATATCAGTATATATTCTTATACCGCAAAAA
TCAGCGCGCAAATACGCATACTGTTATCTGGCTTTTAGTAAGCCGGCTCCACGCGTTTACGCCCCGCCCT
GCCACTCATCGCAGTACTGTTGTAATTCATTAAGCATTCTGCCGACATGGAAGCCATCACAAACGGCATG
ATGAACCTGAATCGCCAGCGGCATCAGCACCTTGTCGCCTTGCGTATAATATTTGCCCATGGTGAAAACG
GGGGCGAAGAAGTTGTCCATATTGGCCACGTTTAAATCAAAACTGGTGAAACTCACCCAGGGATTGGCTG
AGACGAAAAACATATTCTCAATAAACCCTTTAGGGAAATAGGCCAGGTTTTCACCGTAACACGCCACATC
TTGCGAATATATGTGTAGAAACTGCCGGAAATCGTCGTGGTATTCACTCCAGAGCGATGAAAACGTTTCA
GTTTGCTCATGGAAAACGGTGTAACAAGGGTGAACACTATCCCATATCACCAGCTCACCGTCTTTCATTG
CCATACGGAACTCCGGATGAGCATTCATCAGGCGGGCAAGAATGTGAATAAAGGCCGGATAAAACTTGTG
CTTATTTTTCTTTACGGTCTTTAAAAAGGCCGTAATATCCAGCTGAACGGTCTGGTTATAGGTACATTGA
GCAACTGACTGAAATGCCTCAAAATGTTCTTTACGATGCCATTGGGATATATCAACGGTGGTATATCCAG
TGATTTTTTTCTCCATTTTAGCTTCCTTAGCTCCTGAAAATCTCGACGGCTCCTAACTCAAAATCCACAC
ATTATACGAGCCGGAAGCATAAAGTGTAAAGCCTGGGGTGCCTAATGGTCTCTTAAATGGTCTATTCGCT
TGTAGAGAAAAATCACTACAGGTGAAGGGGGCGGCCGCGGAGCCTGCTTTTTTGTACAAAGTTGGCATTA
TAAAAAAGCATTGCTCATCAATTTGTTGCAACGAACAGGTCACTATCAGTCAAAATAAAATCATTATTTG
CCATCCAGCTGATATCCCCTATAGTGAGTCGTATTACATGGTCATAGCTGTTTCCTGGCAGCTCTGGCCC
GTGTCTCAAAATCTCTGATGTTACATTGCACAAGATAAAAATATATCATCATGAACAATAAAACTGTCTG
CTTACATAAACAGTAATACAAGGGGTGTTATGAGCCATATTCAACGGGAAACGTCGAGGCCGCGATTAAA
TTCCAACATGGATGCTGATTTATATGGGTATAAATGGGCTCGCGATAATGTCGGGCAATCAGGTGCGACA
ATCTATCGCTTGTATGGGAAGCCCGATGCGCCAGAGTTGTTTCTGAAACATGGCAAAGGTAGCGTTGCCA
ATGATGTTACAGATGAGATGGTCAGACTAAACTGGCTGACGGAATTTATGCCTCTTCCGACCATCAAGCA
TTTTATCCGTACTCCTGATGATGCATGGTTACTCACCACTGCGATCCCCGGAAAAACAGCATTCCAGGTA
TTAGAAGAATATCCTGATTCAGGTGAAAATATTGTTGATGCGCTGGCAGTGTTCCTGCGCCGGTTGCATT
CGATTCCTGTTTGTAATTGTCCTTTTAACAGCGATCGCGTATTTCGTCTCGCTCAGGCGCAATCACGAAT
GAATAACGGTTTGGTTGATGCGAGTGATTTTGATGACGAGCGTAATGGCTGGCCTGTTGAACAAGTCTGG
AAAGAAATGCATAAACTTTTGCCATTCTCACCGGATTCAGTCGTCACTCATGGTGATTTCTCACTTGATA
ACCTTATTTTTGACGAGGGGAAATTAATAGGTTGTATTGATGTTGGACGAGTCGGAATCGCAGACCGATA
CCAGGATCTTGCCATCCTATGGAACTGCCTCGGTGAGTTTTCTCCTTCATTACAGAAACGGCTTTTTCAA
AAATATGGTATTGATAATCCTGATATGAATAAATTGCAGTTTCATTTGATGCTCGATGAGTTTTTCTAAT
CAGAATTGGTTAATTGGTTGTAACACTGGCAGAGCATTACGCTGACTTGACGGGACGGCGCAAGCTCATG
ACCAAAATCCCTTAACGTGAGTTACGCGTCGTTCCACTGAGCGTCAGACCCCGTAGAAAAGATCAAAGGA
TCTTCTTGAGATCCTTTTTTTCTGCGCGTAATCTGCTGCTTGCAAACAAAAAAACCACCGCTACCAGCGG
TGGTTTGTTTGCCGGATCAAGAGCTACCAACTCTTTTTCCGAAGGTAACTGGCTTCAGCAGAGCGCAGAT
ACCAAATACTGTTCTTCTAGTGTAGCCGTAGTTAGGCCACCACTTCAAGAACTCTGTAGCACCGCCTACA
TACCTCGCTCTGCTAATCCTGTTACCAGTGGCTGCTGCCAGTGGCGATAAGTCGTGTCTTACCGGGTTGG
ACTCAAGACGATAGTTACCGGATAAGGCGCAGCGGTCGGGCTGAACGGGGGGTTCGTGCACACAGCCCAG
CTTGGAGCGAACGACCTACACCGAACTGAGATACCTACAGCGTGAGCTATGAGAAAGCGCCACGCTTCCC
GAAGGGAGAAAGGCGGACAGGTATCCGGTAAGCGGCAGGGTCGGAACAGGAGAGCGCACGAGGGAGCTTC
CAGGGGGAAACGCCTGGTATCTTTATAGTCCTGTCGGGTTTCGCCACCTCTGACTTGAGCGTCGATTTTT
GTGATGCTCGTCAGGGGGGCGGAGCCTATGGAAAAACGCCAGCAACGCGGCCTTTTTACGGTTCCTGGCC
TTTTGCTGGCCTTTTGCTCACATGTT
Features (pLannotate 1.2.2; 14 found; start..end, strand, type, name):
    121..213     +  CDS            lacI (fragment): lac repressor; lacI; The lac repressor binds to the lac operator to inhibit transcription in E. coli. This inhibition can be relieved by adding lactose or isopropyl-β-D-thiogalactopyranoside (IPTG).
    268..295     -  terminator     rrnB T2 terminator: transcription terminator T2 from the E. coli rrnB gene
    427..470     +  terminator     rrnB T1 terminator: Escherichia coli rrnB; transcription terminator T1 from the E. coli rrnB gene
    517..553     -  CDS            lacZα (fragment): LacZα fragment of β-galactosidase; lacZ fragment
    569..668     +  protein_bind   attL2: mutant version of attL; recombination site for the Gateway® LR reaction LR Clonase™
    743..1045    -  CDS            ccdB: CCDB_ECOLI - Also known as G, letB, letD. Experimental evidence at protein level: Swiss-Prot protein existence level 1. Toxic component of a type II toxin-antitoxin (TA) system, functioning in plasmid maintainence. Responsible for the post- segregational killing (PSK) of plasmid-free cells, also referred to as a plasmid addiction system. Half-life of over 2 hours. Cell killing by CcdB is accompanied by filamentation, defects in chromosome and plasmid segregation, defects in cell division, formation of anucleate cells, decreased DNA synthesis and plasmid loss. Interferes with the activity of DN
   1050..1208    -  CDS            ccdA (fragment): CCDA_ECO57 - Also known as H, letA. Experimental evidence at protein level: Swiss-Prot protein existence level 1. Antitoxin component of a type II toxin-antitoxin (TA) system which inhibits the post-segregational killing (PSK) of plasmid-free cells, also referred to as a plasmid addiction system. Binds to and blocks the activity of CcdB; will also remove bound CcdB protein from the CcdB-GyrA complex by forming a CcdA-CcdB complex, a process termed rejuvenation. Functions as a transcriptional corepressor for the ccdAB operon, repression also requires CcdB (By similarity). From Escherichia coli
   1390..2046    -  CDS            cat: CAT_ECOLX - Experimental evidence at protein level: Swiss-Prot protein existence level 1. This enzyme is an effector of chloramphenicol resistance in bacteria. From Escherichia coli. This protein is used as a marker in many commonly used cloning vectors, such as pACYC184.
   2047..2076    -  promoter       cat promoter (fragment): promoter of the E. coli cat gene encoding chloramphenicol acetyltransferase
   2100..2130    -  promoter       lac UV5 promoter: E. coli lac promoter with an "up" mutation
   2211..2310    -  protein_bind   attL1: mutant version of attL; recombination site for the Gateway® LR reaction LR Clonase™
   2328..2346    -  promoter       T7 promoter: promoter for bacteriophage T7 RNA polymerase
   2480..3289    +  CDS            KanR: aminoglycoside phosphotransferase; aph(3')-Ia; confers resistance to kanamycin in bacteria or G418 (Geneticin®) in eukaryotes
   3436..4024    +  rep_origin     ori: high-copy-number ColE1/pMB1/pBR322/pUC origin of replication
