[The description below was written by a language model from this plasmid's Addgene catalogue record and pLannotate feature annotations shown in this document.]
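Description:
pENTR-AtmiR173aTS-B/c is a 4,086 bp Gateway entry plasmid built on a pENTR backbone. It serves as a cloning recipient for plant small-RNA constructs. It replicates in E. coli from a high-copy ColE1/pUC-type origin and carries a kanamycin resistance gene (aph(3')-Ia) on the backbone. A chloramphenicol acetyltransferase gene sits inside the insert cassette, so the uncut vector is maintained on both antibiotics. Because it also carries a functional ccdB toxin gene, it must be grown in a ccdB-tolerant strain. The rrnB T1 and T2 terminators lie upstream of the cloning region and insulate it from read-through transcription. The short lacI and lacZα fragments and the T7 promoter are backbone remnants.

The payload lies between the attL1 and attL2 recombination sites and has no promoter of its own. It consists of the Arabidopsis thaliana miR173a target site (AtmiR173aTS) and the "B/c" cassette of about 1.5 kb. The cassette contains ccdB, a partial ccdA and the cat gene, and according to the record it is flanked by two inverted BsaI sites. The target site and the BsaI sites are not annotated in the feature table. BsaI digestion releases the toxic cassette and leaves 4-nt overhangs, so inserts with compatible ends can be ligated next to the miR173a target site. In standard strains, ccdB counter-selects against uncut vector, which supports high-throughput cloning. The finished unit can then be moved by LR recombination into destination vectors that supply a promoter. The associated publication concerns synthetic trans-acting siRNAs made from minimal precursors for virus-based RNAi in plants. In that context, the miR173a site presumably triggers the cleavage that starts phased siRNA production.
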