Addgene plasmid #227964: pENTR-AtmiR173aTS-B/c
Purpose: Entry plasmid with AtmiR173aTS and a ccdB cassette flanked with two inverted BsaI restriction sites. Allows the high throughput cloning of cloning inserts flanked with compatible 4-nt overhangs.
Depositing lab: Alberto Carbonell. Depositing organization: Instituto de Biologia Molecular y Celular de Plantas. Publication: Syn-tasiR-VIGS: virus-based targeted RNAi in plants by synthetic trans-acting small interfering RNAs derived from minimal precursors. Cisneros AE, Alarcia A, Llorens-Gamez JJ, Puertes A, Juarez-Molina M, Primc A, Carbonell A. Nucleic Acids Res. 2025 Feb 27;53(5):gkaf183. doi: 10.1093/nar/gkaf183. PubMed 40105245.
Backbone
  Vector backbone: pENTR
  Backbone size w/o insert (bp): 2617
  Total vector size (bp): 4086
Growth in bacteria
  Bacterial resistance: Chloramphenicol and Kanamycin, 25 & 50 μg/mL
  Growth temperature: 37°C
  Growth strain: ccdB Survival
  Copy number: High Copy
Gene/Insert 1
  Gene/Insert name: B/c
  Insert size (bp): 1469
  Promoter: None
  Cloning method: Gateway Cloning
  Sequencing primers: 5′ M13-Forward; 3′ M13-Reverse
Gene/Insert 2
  Gene/Insert name: AtmiR173aTS (alt name: Arabidopsis thaliana microRNA 173a target site)
  Species: A. thaliana (mustard weed)
  Promoter: None
  Cloning method: Golden Gate
  Sequencing primers: 5′ M13-Forward; 3′ M13-Reverse
Terms and licenses: Academic/Nonprofit Terms; Industry Terms: Not Available to Industry
Depositor comments: Please visit https://doi.org/10.1101/2024.12.18.629176 for bioRxiv preprint.
How to cite: pENTR-AtmiR173aTS-B/c was a gift from Alberto Carbonell (Addgene plasmid # 227964 ; http://n2t.net/addgene:227964 ; RRID:Addgene_227964)
